>Addgene plasmid #25735 | pSLIK-Neo | addgene full sequence | sequence record 201234 | Addgene NGS result
GACATTGATTATTGACTAGTTATTAATAGTAATCAATTACGGGGTCATTAGTTCATAGCCCATATATGGA
GTTCCGCGTTACATAACTTACGGTAAATGGCCCGCCTGGCTGACCGCCCAACGACCCCCGCCCATTGACG
TCAATAATGACGTATGTTCCCATAGTAACGCCAATAGGGACTTTCCATTGACGTCAATGGGTGGAGTATT
TACGGTAAACTGCCCACTTGGCAGTACATCAAGTGTATCATATGCCAAGTACGCCCCCTATTGACGTCAA
TGACGGTAAATGGCCCGCCTGGCATTATGCCCAGTACATGACCTTATGGGACTTTCCTACTTGGCAGTAC
ATCTACGTATTAGTCATCGCTATTACCATGGTGATGCGGTTTTGGCAGTACATCAATGGGCGTGGATAGC
GGTTTGACTCACGGGGATTTCCAAGTCTCCACCCCATTGACGTCAATGGGAGTTTGTTTTGGCACCAAAA
TCAACGGGACTTTCCAAAATGTCGTAACAACTCCGCCCCATTGACGCAAATGGGCGGTAGGCGTGTACGG
TGGGAGGTCTATATAAGCAGCGCGTTTTGCCTGTACTGGGTCTCTCTGGTTAGACCAGATCTGAGCCTGG
GAGCTCTCTGGCTAACTAGGGAACCCACTGCTTAAGCCTCAATAAAGCTTGCCTTGAGTGCTTCAAGTAG
TGTGTGCCCGTCTGTTGTGTGACTCTGGTAACTAGAGATCCCTCAGACCCTTTTAGTCAGTGTGGAAAAT
CTCTAGCAGTGGCGCCCGAACAGGGACTTGAAAGCGAAAGGGAAACCAGAGGAGCTCTCTCGACGCAGGA
CTCGGCTTGCTGAAGCGCGCACGGCAAGAGGCGAGGGGCGGCGACTGGTGAGTACGCCAAAAATTTTGAC
TAGCGGAGGCTAGAAGGAGAGAGATGGGTGCGAGAGCGTCAGTATTAAGCGGGGGAGAATTAGATCGCGA
TGGGAAAAAATTCGGTTAAGGCCAGGGGGAAAGAAAAAATATAAATTAAAACATATAGTATGGGCAAGCA
GGGAGCTAGAACGATTCGCAGTTAATCCTGGCCTGTTAGAAACATCAGAAGGCTGTAGACAAATACTGGG
ACAGCTACAACCATCCCTTCAGACAGGATCAGAAGAACTTAGATCATTATATAATACAGTAGCAACCCTC
TATTGTGTGCATCAAAGGATAGAGATAAAAGACACCAAGGAAGCTTTAGACAAGATAGAGGAAGAGCAAA
ACAAAAGTAAGACCACCGCACAGCAAGCGGCCGCTGATCTTCAGACCTGGAGGAGGAGATATGAGGGACA
ATTGGAGAAGTGAATTATATAAATATAAAGTAGTAAAAATTGAACCATTAGGAGTAGCACCCACCAAGGC
AAAGAGAAGAGTGGTGCAGAGAGAAAAAAGAGCAGTGGGAATAGGAGCTTTGTTCCTTGGGTTCTTGGGA
GCAGCAGGAAGCACTATGGGCGCAGCGTCAATGACGCTGACGGTACAGGCCAGACAATTATTGTCTGGTA
TAGTGCAGCAGCAGAACAATTTGCTGAGGGCTATTGAGGCGCAACAGCATCTGTTGCAACTCACAGTCTG
GGGCATCAAGCAGCTCCAGGCAAGAATCCTGGCTGTGGAAAGATACCTAAAGGATCAACAGCTCCTGGGG
ATTTGGGGTTGCTCTGGAAAACTCATTTGCACCACTGCTGTGCCTTGGAATGCTAGTTGGAGTAATAAAT
CTCTGGAACAGATTTGGAATCACACGACCTGGATGGAGTGGGACAGAGAAATTAACAATTACACAAGCTT
AATACACTCCTTAATTGAAGAATCGCAAAACCAGCAAGAAAAGAATGAACAAGAATTATTGGAATTAGAT
AAATGGGCAAGTTTGTGGAATTGGTTTAACATAACAAATTGGCTGTGGTATATAAAATTATTCATAATGA
TAGTAGGAGGCTTGGTAGGTTTAAGAATAGTTTTTGCTGTACTTTCTATAGTGAATAGAGTTAGGCAGGG
ATATTCACCATTATCGTTTCAGACCCACCTCCCAACCCCGAGGGGACCCGACAGGCCCGAAGGAATAGAA
GAAGAAGGTGGAGAGAGAGACAGAGACAGATCCATTCGATTAGTGAACGGATCGGCACTGCGTGCGCCAA
TTCTGCAGACAAATGGCAGTATTCATCCACAATTTTAAAAGAAAAGGGGGGATTGGGGGGTACAGTGCAG
GGGAAAGAATAGTAGACATAATAGCAACAGACATACAAACTAAAGAATTACAAAAACAAATTACAAAAAT
TCAAAATTTTCGGGTTTATTACAGGGACAGCAGAGATCCAGTTTGGTTAATTCTAGACAGTTATCAACAA
GTTTGTACAAAAAAGCTGAACGAGAAACGTAAAATGATATAAATATCAATATATTAAATTAGATTTTGCA
TAAAAAACAGACTACATAATACTGTAAAACACAACATATCCAGTCACTATGGCGGCCGCATTAGGCACCC
CAGGCTTTACACTTTATGCTTCCGGCTCGTATAATGTGTGGATTTTGAGTTAGGATCCGTCGAGATTTTC
AGGAGCTAAGGAAGCTAAAATGGAGAAAAAAATCACTGGATATACCACCGTTGATATATCCCAATGGCAT
CGTAAAGAACATTTTGAGGCATTTCAGTCAGTTGCTCAATGTACCTATAACCAGACCGTTCAGCTGGATA
TTACGGCCTTTTTAAAGACCGTAAAGAAAAATAAGCACAAGTTTTATCCGGCCTTTATTCACATTCTTGC
CCGCCTGATGAATGCTCATCCGGAATTCCGTATGGCAATGAAAGACGGTGAGCTGGTGATATGGGATAGT
GTTCACCCTTGTTACACCGTTTTCCATGAGCAAACTGAAACGTTTTCATCGCTCTGGAGTGAATACCACG
ACGATTTCCGGCAGTTTCTACACATATATTCGCAAGATGTGGCGTGTTACGGTGAAAACCTGGCCTATTT
CCCTAAAGGGTTTATTGAGAATATGTTTTTCGTCTCAGCCAATCCCTGGGTGAGTTTCACCAGTTTTGAT
TTAAACGTGGCCAATATGGACAACTTCTTCGCCCCCGTTTTCACCATGGGCAAATATTATACGCAAGGCG
ACAAGGTGCTGATGCCGCTGGCGATTCAGGTTCATCATGCCGTTTGTGATGGCTTCCATGTCGGCAGAAT
GCTTAATGAATTACAACAGTACTGCGATGAGTGGCAGGGCGGGGCGTAAAGATCTGGATCCGGCTTACTA
AAAGCCAGATAACAGTATGCGTATTTGCGCGCTGATTTTTGCGGTATAAGAATATATACTGATATGTATA
CCCGAAGTATGTCAAAAAGAGGTATGCTATGAAGCAGCGTATTACAGTGACAGTTGACAGCGACAGCTAT
CAGTTGCTCAAGGCATATATGATGTCAATATCTCCGGTCTGGTAAGCACAACCATGCAGAATGAAGCCCG
TCGTCTGCGTGCCGAACGCTGGAAAGCGGAAAATCAGGAAGGGATGGCTGAGGTCGCCCGGTTTATTGAA
ATGAACGGCTCTTTTGCTGACGAGAACAGGGGCTGGTGAAATGCAGTTTAAGGTTTACACCTATAAAAGA
GAGAGCCGTTATCGTCTGTTTGTGGATGTACAGAGTGATATTATTGACACGCCCGGGCGACGGATGGTGA
TCCCCCTGGCCAGTGCACGTCTGCTGTCAGATAAAGTCTCCCGTGAACTTTACCCGGTGGTGCATATCGG
GGATGAAAGCTGGCGCATGATGACCACCGATATGGCCAGTGTGCCGGTCTCCGTTATCGGGGAAGAAGTG
GCTGATCTCAGCCACCGCGAAAATGACATCAAAAACGCCATTAACCTGATGTTCTGGGGAATATAAATGT
CAGGCTCCCTTATACACAGCCAGTCTGCAGGTCGACCATAGTGACTGGATATGTTGTGTTTTACAGTATT
ATGTAGTCTGTTTTTTATGCAAAATCTAATTTAATATATTGATATTTATATCATTTTACGTTTCTCGTTC
AGCTTTCTTGTACAAAGTGGTTGATAACATCTCGAGCCATAAAGATGGTTAATTAACCCACCCAAGATCT
GGCCTCCGCGCCGGGTTTTGGCGCCTCCCGCGGGCGCCCCCCTCCTCACGGCGAGCGCTGCCACGTCAGA
CGAAGGGCGCAGCGAGCGTCCTGATCCTTCCGCCCGGACGCTCAGGACAGCGGCCCGCTGCTCATAAGAC
TCGGCCTTAGAACCCCAGTATCAGCAGAAGGACATTTTAGGACGGGACTTGGGTGACTCTAGGGCACTGG
TTTTCTTTCCAGAGAGCGGAACAGGCGAGGAAAAGTAGTCCCTTCTCGGCGATTCTGCGGAGGGATCTCC
GTGGGGCGGTGAACGCCGATGATTATATAAGGACGCGCCGGGTGTGGCACAGCTAGTTCCGTCGCAGCCG
GGATTTGGGTCGCGGTTCTTGTTTGTGGATCGCTGTGATCGTCACTTGGTGAGTAGCGGGCTGCTGGGCT
GGCCGGGGCTTTCGTGGCCGCCGGGCCGCTCGGTGGGACGGAAGCGTGTGGAGAGACCGCCAAGGGCTGT
AGTCTGGGTCCGCGAGCAAGGTTGCCCTGAACTGGGGGTTGGGGGGAGCGCAGCAAAATGGCGGCTGTTC
CCGAGTCTTGAATGGAAGACGCTTGTGAGGCGGGCTGTGAGGTCGTTGAAACAAGGTGGGGGGCATGGTG
GGCGGCAAGAACCCAAGGTCTTGAGGCCTTCGCTAATGCGGGAAAGCTCTTATTCGGGTGAGATGGGCTG
GGGCACCATCTGGGGACCCTGACGTGAAGTTTGTCACTGACTGGAGAACTCGGTTTGTCGTCTGTTGCGG
GGGCGGCAGTTATGGCGGTGCCGTTGGGCAGTGCACCCGTACCTTTGGGAGCGCGCGCCCTCGTCGTGTC
GTGACGTCACCCGTTCTGTTGGCTTATAATGCAGGGTGGGGCCACCTGCCGGTAGGTGTGCGGTAGGCTT
TTCTCCGTCGCAGGACGCAGGGTTCGGGCCTAGGGTAGGCTCTCCTGAATCGACAGGCGCCGGACCTCTG
GTGAGGGGAGGGATAAGTGAGGCGTCAGTTTCTTTGGTCGGTTTTATGTACCTATCTTCTTAAGTAGCTG
AAGCTCCGGTTTTGAACTATGCGCTCGGGGTTGGCGAGTGTGTTTTGTGAAGTTTTTTAGGCACCTTTTG
AAATGTAATCATTTGGGTCAATATGTAATTTTCAGTGTTAGACTAGTAAATTGTCCGCTAAATTCTGGCC
GTTTTTGGCTTTTTTGTTAGACGAAGCTTGGTACCGAGCTCGGATCTCCACCCCGTACCGGTCCTGCAGT
CGAATTCACCATGTCTAGACTGGACAAGAGCAAAGTCATAAACGGAGCTCTGGAATTACTCAATGGTGTC
GGTATCGAAGGCCTGACGACAAGGAAACTCGCTCAAAAGCTGGGAGTTGAGCAGCCTACCCTGTACTGGC
ACGTGAAGAACAAGCGGGCCCTGCTCGATGCCCTGCCAATCGAGATGCTGGACAGGCATCATACCCACTT
CTGCCCCCTGGAAGGCGAGTCATGGCAAGACTTTCTGCGGAACAACGCCAAGTCATACCGCTGTGCTCTC
CTCTCACATCGCGACGGGGCTAAAGTGCATCTCGGCACCCGCCCAACAGAGAAACAGTACGAAACCCTGG
AAAATCAGCTCGCGTTCCTGTGTCAGCAAGGCTTCTCCCTGGAGAACGCACTGTACGCTCTGTCCGCCGT
GGGCCACTTTACACTGGGCTGCGTATTGGAGGAACAGGAGCATCAAGTAGCAAAAGAGGAAAGAGAGACA
CCTACCACCGATTCTATGCCCCCACTTCTGAGACAAGCAATTGAGCTGTTCGACCGGCAGGGAGCCGAAC
CTGCCTTCCTTTTCGGCCTGGAACTAATCATATGTGGCCTGGAGAAACAGCTAAAGTGCGAAAGCGGCGG
GCCGACCGACGCCCTTGACGATTTTGACTTAGACATGCTCCCAGCCGATGCCCTTGACGACTTTGACCTT
GATATGCTGCCTGCTGACGCTCTTGACGATTTTGACCTTGACATGCTCCCCGGGTAACTAAGTAAGGATC
CGCGGCCGCACTAGAGGAATTCCGCCCCTCTCCCCCCCCCCCCTCTCCCCTAACGTTACTGGCCGAAGCC
GCTTGGAATAAGGCCGGTGTGCGTTTGTCTATATGTTATTTTCCACCATATTGCCGTCTTTTGGCAATGT
GAGGGCCCGGAAACCTGGCCCTGTCTTCTTGACGAGCATTCCTAGGGGTCTTTCCCCTCTCGCCAAAGGA
ATGCAAGGTCTGTTGAATGTCGTGAAGGAAGCAGTTCCTCTGGAAGCTTCTTGAAGACAAACAACGTCTG
TAGCGACCCTTTGCAGGCAGCGGAACCCCCCACCTGGCGACAGGTGCCTCTGCGGCCAAAAGCCACGTGT
ATAAGATACACCTGCAAAGGCGGCACAACCCCAGTGCCACGTTGTGAGTTGGATAGTTGTGGAAAGAGTC
AAATGGCTCTCCTCAAGCGTATTCAACAAGGGGCTGAAGGATGCCCAGAAGGTACCCCATTGTATGGGAT
CTGATCTGGGGCCTCGGTGCACATGCTTTACATGTGTTTAGTCGAGGTTAAAAAAACGTCTAGGCCCCCC
GAACCACGGGGACGTGGTTTTCCTTTGAAAAACACGATGATAAGCTTACCGGTCCACCATGATTGAACAA
GATGGATTGCACGCAGGTTCTCCGGCCGCTTGGGTGGAGAGGCTATTCGGCTATGACTGGGCACAACAGA
CAATCGGCTGCTCTGATGCCGCCGTGTTCCGGCTGTCAGCGCAGGGGCGCCCGGTTCTTTTTGTCAAGAC
CGACCTGTCCGGTGCCCTGAATGAACTGCAAGACGAGGCAGCGCGGCTATCGTGGCTGGCCACGACGGGC
GTTCCTTGCGCAGCTGTGCTCGACGTTGTCACTGAAGCGGGAAGGGACTGGCTGCTATTGGGCGAAGTGC
CGGGGCAGGATCTCCTGTCATCTCACCTTGCTCCTGCCGAGAAAGTATCCATCATGGCTGATGCAATGCG
GCGGCTGCATACGCTTGATCCGGCTACCTGCCCATTCGACCACCAAGCGAAACATCGCATCGAGCGAGCA
CGTACTCGGATGGAAGCCGGTCTTGTCGATCAGGATGATCTGGACGAAGAGCATCAGGGGCTCGCGCCAG
CCGAACTGTTCGCCAGGCTCAAGGCGAGCATGCCCGACGGCGAGGATCTCGTCGTGACCCATGGCGATGC
CTGCTTGCCGAATATCATGGTGGAAAATGGCCGCTTTTCTGGATTCATCGACTGTGGCCGGCTGGGTGTG
GCGGACCGCTATCAGGACATAGCGTTGGCTACCCGTGATATTGCTGAAGAGCTTGGCGGCGAATGGGCTG
ACCGCTTCCTCGTGCTTTACGGTATCGCCGCTCCCGATTCGCAGCGCATCGCCTTCTATCGCCTTCTTGA
CGAGTTCTTCTGATGTACAAGTAAAGCGGCCGCGACTCTAGATCATAATCAGCCATACCACATTTGTAGA
GGTTTTACTTGCTTTAAAAAACCTCCCACACCTCCCCCTGAACCTGAAACATAAAATGAATGCAATTGTT
GTTGTTTAGTCCCTCCCAATTCGATATCAAGCTTATCGATAATCAACCTCTGGATTACAAAATTTGTGAA
AGATTGACTGGTATTCTTAACTATGTTGCTCCTTTTACGCTATGTGGATACGCTGCTTTAATGCCTTTGT
ATCATGCTATTGCTTCCCGTATGGCTTTCATTTTCTCCTCCTTGTATAAATCCTGGTTGCTGTCTCTTTA
TGAGGAGTTGTGGCCCGTTGTCAGGCAACGTGGCGTGGTGTGCACTGTGTTTGCTGACGCAACCCCCACT
GGTTGGGGCATTGCCACCACCTGTCAGCTCCTTTCCGGGACTTTCGCTTTCCCCCTCCCTATTGCCACGG
CGGAACTCATCGCCGCCTGCCTTGCCCGCTGCTGGACAGGGGCTCGGCTGTTGGGCACTGACAATTCCGT
GGTGTTGTCGGGGAAATCATCGTCCTTTCCTTGGCTGCTCGCCTGTGTTGCCACCTGGATTCTGCGCGGG
ACGTCCTTCTGCTACGTCCCTTCGGCCCTCAATCCAGCGGACCTTCCTTCCCGCGGCCTGCTGCCGGCTC
TGCGGCCTCTTCCGCGTCTTCGCCTTCGCCCTCAGACGAGTCGGATCTCCCTTTGGGCCGCCTCCCCGCA
TCGATACCGTCGACCTCGATCGAGACCTAGAAAAACATGGAGCAATCACAAGTAGCAATACAGCAGCTAC
CAATGCTGATTGTGCCTGGCTAGAAGCACAAGAGGAGGAGGAGGTGGGTTTTCCAGTCACACCTCAGGTA
CCTTTAAGACCAATGACTTACAAGGCAGCTGTAGATCTTAGCCACTTTTTAAAAGAAAAGGGGGGACTGG
AAGGGCTAATTCACTCCCAACGAAGACAAGATATCCTTGATCTGTGGATCTACCACACACAAGGCTACTT
CCCTGATTGGCAGAACTACACACCAGGGCCAGGGATCAGATATCCACTGACCTTTGGATGGTGCTACAAG
CTAGTACCAGTTGAGCAAGAGAAGGTAGAAGAAGCCAATGAAGGAGAGAACACCCGCTTGTTACACCCTG
TGAGCCTGCATGGGATGGATGACCCGGAGAGAGAAGTATTAGAGTGGAGGTTTGACAGCCGCCTAGCATT
TCATCACATGGCCCGAGAGCTGCATCCGGACTGTACTGGGTCTCTCTGGTTAGACCAGATCTGAGCCTGG
GAGCTCTCTGGCTAACTAGGGAACCCACTGCTTAAGCCTCAATAAAGCTTGCCTTGAGTGCTTCAAGTAG
TGTGTGCCCGTCTGTTGTGTGACTCTGGTAACTAGAGATCCCTCAGACCCTTTTAGTCAGTGTGGAAAAT
CTCTAGCAGGGCCCGTTTAAACCCGCTGATCAGCCTCGACTGTGCCTTCTAGTTGCCAGCCATCTGTTGT
TTGCCCCTCCCCCGTGCCTTCCTTGACCCTGGAAGGTGCCACTCCCACTGTCCTTTCCTAATAAAATGAG
GAAATTGCATCGCATTGTCTGAGTAGGTGTCATTCTATTCTGGGGGGTGGGGTGGGGCAGGACAGCAAGG
GGGAGGATTGGGAAGACAATAGCAGGCATGCTGGGGATGCGGTGGGCTCTATGGCTTCTGAGGCGGAAAG
AACCAGCTGGGGCTCTAGGGGGTATCCCC
[124 nt withheld, positions 9340-9463]
C
[91 nt withheld, positions 9465-9555]
A
[49 nt withheld, positions 9557-9605]
CCTTTGACGTTGGAGTCCACGTTCTTT
[37 nt withheld, positions 9633-9669]
ACCCTATCTCGGTCTATTCTTTTGATTTATAAGGGATTTTGCCGATTTCGGCCTATTGGTTAAAAAATGA
GCTGATTTAACAAAAATTTAACGCGAATTAATTCTGTGGAATGTGTGTCAGTTAGGGTGTGGAAAGTCCC
CAGGCTCCCCAGCAGGCAGAAGTATGCAAAGCATGCATCTCAATTAGTCAGCAACCAGGTGTGGAAAGTC
CCCAGGCTCCCCAGCAGGCAGAAGTATGCAAAGCATGCATCTCAATTAGTCAGCAACCATAGTCCCGCCC
CTAACTCCGCCCATCCCGCCCCTAACTCCGCCCAGTTCCGCCCATTCTCCGCCCCATGGCTGACTAATTT
TTTTTATTTATGCAGAGGCCGAGGCCGCCTCTGCCTCTGAGCTATTCCAGAAGTAGTGAGGAGGCTTTTT
TGGAGGCCTAGGCTTTTGCAAAAAGCTCCCGGGAGCTTGTATATCCATTTTCGGATCTGATCAGCACGTG
TTGACAATTAATCATCGGCATAGTATATCGGCATAGTATAATACGACAAGGTGAGGAACTAAACCATGGC
CAAGTTGACCAGTGCCGTTCCGGTGCTCACCGCGCGCGACGTCGCCGGAGCGGTCGAGTTCTGGACCGAC
CGGCTCGGGTTCTCCCGGGACTTCGTGGAGGACGACTTCGCCGGTGTGGTCCGGGACGACGTGACCCTGT
TCATCAGCGCGGTCCAGGACCAGGTGGTGCCGGACAACACCCTGGCCTGGGTGTGGGTGCGCGGCCTGGA
CGAGCTGTACGCCGAGTGGTCGGAGGTCGTGTCCACGAACTTCCGGGACGCCTCCGGGCCGGCCATGACC
GAGATCGGCGAGCAGCCGTGGGGGCGGGAGTTCGCCCTGCGCGACCCGGCCGGCAACTGCGTGCACTTCG
TGGCCGAGGAGCAGGACTGACACGTGCTACGAGATTTCGATTCCACCGCCGCCTTCTATGAAAGGTTGGG
CTTCGGAATCGTTTTCCGGGACGCCGGCTGGATGATCCTCCAGCGCGGGGATCTCATGCTGGAGTTCTTC
GCCCACCCCAACTTGTTTATTGCAGCTTATAATGGTTACAAATAAAGCAATAGCATCACAAATTTCACAA
ATAAAGCATTTTTTTCACTGCATTCTAGTTGTGGTTTGTCCAAACTCATCAATGTATCTTATCATGTCTG
TATACCGTCGACCTCTAGCTAGAGCTTGGCGTAATCATGGTCATAGCTGTTTCCTGTGTGAAATTGTTAT
CCGCTCACAATTCCACACAACATACGAGCCGGAAGCATAAAGTGTAAAGCCTGGGGTGCCTAATGAGTGA
GCTAACTCACATTAATTGCGTTGCGCTCACTGCCCGCTTTCCAGTCGGGAAACCTGTCGTGCCAGCTGCA
TTAATGAATCGGCCAACGCGCGGGGAGAGGCGGTTTGCGTATTGGGCGCTCTTCCGCTTCCTCGCTCACT
GACTCGCTGCGCTCGGTCGTTCGGCTGCGGCGAGCGGTATCAGCTCACTCAAAGGCGGTAATACGGTTAT
CCACAGAATCAGGGGATAACGCAGGAAAGAACATGTGAGCAAAAGGCCAGCAAAAGGCCAGGAACCGTAA
AAAGGCCGCGTTGCTGGCGTTTTTCCATAGGCTCCGCCCCCCTGACGAGCATCACAAAAATCGACGCTCA
AGTCAGAGGTGGCGAAACCCGACAGGACTATAAAGATACCAGGCGTTTCCCCCTGGAAGCTCCCTCGTGC
GCTCTCCTGTTCCGACCCTGCCGCTTACCGGATACCTGTCCGCCTTTCTCCCTTCGGGAAGCGTGGCGCT
TTCTCATAGCTCACGCTGTAGGTATCTCAGTTCGGTGTAGGTCGTTCGCTCCAAGCTGGGCTGTGTGCAC
GAACCCCCCGTTCAGCCCGACCGCTGCGCCTTATCCGGTAACTATCGTCTTGAGTCCAACCCGGTAAGAC
ACGACTTATCGCCACTGGCAGCAGCCACTGGTAACAGGATTAGCAGAGCGAGGTATGTAGGCGGTGCTAC
AGAGTTCTTGAAGTGGTGGCCTAACTACGGCTACACTAGAAGAACAGTATTTGGTATCTGCGCTCTGCTG
AAGCCAGTTACCTTCGGAAAAAGAGTTGGTAGCTCTTGATCCGGCAAACAAACCACCGCTGGTAGCGGTG
GTTTTTTTGTTTGCAAGCAGCAGATTACGCGCAGAAAAAAAGGATCTCAAGAAGATCCTTTGATCTTTTC
TACGGGGTCTGACGCTCAGTGGAACGAAAACTCACGTTAAGGGATTTTGGTCATGAGATTATCAAAAAGG
ATCTTCACCTAGATCCTTTTAAATTAAAAATGAAGTTTTAAATCAATCTAAAGTATATATGAGTAAACTT
GGTCTGACAGTTACCAATGCTTAATCAGTGAGGCACCTATCTCAGCGATCTGTCTATTTCGTTCATCCAT
AGTTGCCTGACTCCCCGTCGTGTAGATAACTACGATACGGGAGGGCTTACCATCTGGCCCCAGTGCTGCA
ATGATACCGCGAGACCCACGCTCACCGGCTCCAGATTTATCAGCAATAAACCAGCCAGCCGGAAGGGCCG
AGCGCAGAAGTGGTCCTGCAACTTTATCCGCCTCCATCCAGTCTATTAATTGTTGCCGGGAAGCTAGAGT
AAGTAGTTCGCCAGTTAATAGTTTGCGCAACGTTGTTGCCATTGCTACAGGCATCGTGGTGTCACGCTCG
TCGTTTGGTATGGCTTCATTCAGCTCCGGTTCCCAACGATCAAGGCGAGTTACATGATCCCCCATGTTGT
GCAAAAAAGCGGTTAGCTCCTTCGGTCCTCCGATCGTTGTCAGAAGTAAGTTGGCCGCAGTGTTATCACT
CATGGTTATGGCAGCACTGCATAATTCTCTTACTGTCATGCCATCCGTAAGATGCTTTTCTGTGACTGGT
GAGTACTCAACCAAGTCATTCTGAGAATAGTGTATGCGGCGACCGAGTTGCTCTTGCCCGGCGTCAATAC
GGGATAATACCGCGCCACATAGCAGAACTTTAAAAGTGCTCATCATTGGAAAACGTTCTTCGGGGCGAAA
ACTCTCAAGGATCTTACCGCTGTTGAGATCCAGTTCGATGTAACCCACTCGTGCACCCAACTGATCTTCA
GCATCTTTTACTTTCACCAGCGTTTCTGGGTGAGCAAAAACAGGAAGGCAAAATGCCGCAAAAAAGGGAA
TAAGGGCGACACGGAAATGTTGAATACTCATACTCTTCCTTTTTCAATATTATTGAAGCATTTATCAGGG
TTATTGTCTCATGAGCGGATACATATTTGAATGTATTTAGAAAAATAAACAAATAGGGGTTCCGCGCACA
TTTCCCCGAAAAGTGCCACCTGACGTCGACGGATCGGGAGATCTCCCGATCCCCTATGGTGCACTCTCAG
TACAATCTGCTCTGATGCCGCATAGTTAAGCCAGTATCTGCTCCCTGCTTGTGTGTTGGAGGTCGCTGAG
TAGTGCGCGAGCAAAATTTAAGCTACAACAAGGCAAGGCTTGACCGACAATTGCATGAAGAATCTGCTTA
GGGTTAGGCGTTTTGCGCTGCTTCGCGATGTACGGGCCAGATATACGCGTT
Features (pLannotate 1.2.2; 42 found; start..end, strand, type, name):
      1..380     +  enhancer       CMV enhancer: human cytomegalovirus immediate early enhancer
    381..580     +  promoter       CMV promoter: human cytomegalovirus (CMV) immediate early promoter
    598..778     +  LTR            5' LTR (truncated): truncated 5' long terminal repeat (LTR) from HIV-1
    825..950     +  misc_feature   HIV-1 Ψ: packaging signal of human immunodeficiency virus type 1
    934..1297    +  CDS            HIV-1 gag (fragment): gag protein from human immunodeficiency virus 1; gag
   1443..1676    +  misc_feature   RRE: The Rev response element (RRE) of HIV-1 allows for Rev-dependent mRNA export from the nucleus to the cytoplasm.
   2053..2153    +  CDS            Rev (fragment): human immunodeficiency virus 1 (HIV-1) Rev protein; rev; enhances nuclear export of unspliced and incompletely spliced viral mRNAs
   2203..2320    +  misc_feature   cPPT/CTS: central polypurine tract and central termination sequence of HIV-1
   2377..2501    +  protein_bind   attR1: mutant version of attR; recombination site for the Gateway® LR reaction LR Clonase™
   2526..2556    +  promoter       lac UV5 promoter: E. coli lac promoter with an "up" mutation
   2580..2609    +  promoter       cat promoter (fragment): promoter of the E. coli cat gene encoding chloramphenicol acetyltransferase
   2610..3269    +  CDS            CmR: chloramphenicol acetyltransferase; cat; confers resistance to chloramphenicol
   3448..3606    +  CDS            ccdA (fragment): CCDA_ECO57 - Also known as H, letA. Experimental evidence at protein level: Swiss-Prot protein existence level 1. Antitoxin component of a type II toxin-antitoxin (TA) system which inhibits the post-segregational killing (PSK) of plasmid-free cells, also referred to as a plasmid addiction system. Binds to and blocks the activity of CcdB; will also remove bound CcdB protein from the CcdB-GyrA complex by forming a CcdA-CcdB complex, a process termed rejuvenation. Functions as a transcriptional corepressor for the ccdAB operon, repression also requires CcdB (By similarity). From Escherichia coli
   3611..3913    +  CDS            ccdB: CCDB_ECOLI - Also known as G, letB, letD. Experimental evidence at protein level: Swiss-Prot protein existence level 1. Toxic component of a type II toxin-antitoxin (TA) system, functioning in plasmid maintainence. Responsible for the post- segregational killing (PSK) of plasmid-free cells, also referred to as a plasmid addiction system. Half-life of over 2 hours. Cell killing by CcdB is accompanied by filamentation, defects in chromosome and plasmid segregation, defects in cell division, formation of anucleate cells, decreased DNA synthesis and plasmid loss. Interferes with the activity of DN
   3957..4081    -  protein_bind   attR2: mutant version of attR; recombination site for the Gateway® LR reaction LR Clonase™
   4131..5342    +  promoter       UbC promoter: human ubiquitin C promoter
   5401..6098    +  CDS            rtTA3 (fragment): reverse tetracycline transactivator 3 activates expression from Tet-responsive promoters in the presence of doxycycline
   6028..6138    +  CDS            VP48: 3 tandem repeats of the minimal activation domain of herpes simplex virus VP16 (Cheng et al., 2013)
   6301..6763    +  misc_feature   IRES: internal ribosome entry site (IRES) of the encephalomyocarditis virus (EMCV)
   6779..7573    +  CDS            NeoR/KanR: aminoglycoside phosphotransferase from Tn5; aph(3')-II (or nptII); confers resistance to neomycin, kanamycin, and G418 (Geneticin®)
   7601..7684    +  CDS            large T antigen (fragment): large T antigen from SV40 (simian virus 40)
   7718..7741    +  misc_feature   MCS (fragment): pBluescript multiple cloning site
   7741..8329    +  misc_feature   WPRE: woodchuck hepatitis virus posttranscriptional regulatory element
   8330..8349    +  misc_feature   MCS (fragment): pBluescript multiple cloning site
   8351..8851    +  CDS            nef (fragment): NEF_HV1LA - Experimental evidence at protein level: Swiss-Prot protein existence level 1. Extracellular Nef protein targets CD4(+) T-lymphocytes for apoptosis by interacting with CXCR4 surface receptors. From Human immunodeficiency virus type 1 group M subtype B (isolate Lai) (HIV-1).
   8858..9038    +  LTR            5' LTR (truncated): truncated 5' long terminal repeat (LTR) from HIV-1
   9070..9294    +  polyA_signal   bGH poly(A) signal: bovine growth hormone polyadenylation signal
   9298..9319    +  promoter       SV40 promoter (fragment): SV40 enhancer and early promoter
   9340..9768    +  rep_origin     f1 ori (sequence partly withheld): f1 bacteriophage origin of replication; arrow indicates direction of (+) strand synthesis
   9782..10111   +  promoter       SV40 promoter: SV40 enhancer and early promoter
  10159..10206   +  promoter       EM7 promoter: synthetic bacterial promoter&nbsp
  10225..10599   +  CDS            BleoR: antibiotic-binding protein; Sh ble from Streptoalloteichus hindustanus; confers resistance to bleomycin, phleomycin, and Zeocin™
  10609..10734   +  CDS            ble (fragment): BLE_KLEPN - Experimental evidence at protein level: Swiss-Prot protein existence level 1. Binding protein with a strong affinity to the bleomycin family of antibiotics. Binds to CL990; an antimitotic-antibiotic compound. From Klebsiella pneumoniae.
  10729..10850   +  polyA_signal   SV40 poly(A) signal: SV40 polyadenylation signal
  10921..10943   -  protein_bind   lac operator (fragment): The lac repressor binds to the lac operator to inhibit transcription in E. coli. This inhibition can be relieved by adding lactose or isopropyl-β-D-thiogalactopyranoside (IPTG). lac repressor encoded by lacI
  10947..10977   -  promoter       lac promoter: promoter for the E. coli lac operon
  10992..11013   -  protein_bind   CAP binding site: CAP binding activates transcription in the presence of cAMP. E. coli catabolite activator protein
  11026..11118   -  CDS            lacI (fragment): lac repressor; lacI; The lac repressor binds to the lac operator to inhibit transcription in E. coli. This inhibition can be relieved by adding lactose or isopropyl-β-D-thiogalactopyranoside (IPTG).
  11301..11889   -  rep_origin     ori: high-copy-number ColE1/pMB1/pBR322/pUC origin of replication
  12060..12920   -  CDS            AmpR: β-lactamase; bla; confers resistance to ampicillin, carbenicillin, and related antibiotics
  12921..13025   -  promoter       AmpR promoter: bla
  13084..13136   -  misc_feature   bom (fragment): basis of mobility region from pBR322
