[The description below was written by a language model from this plasmid's Addgene catalogue record and pLannotate feature annotations shown in this document.]
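Description:
pSLIK-Neo is an empty third-generation lentiviral Gateway destination vector of about 13.3 kb, designed for tetracycline-inducible expression of shRNAs or cDNAs in mammalian cells with constitutive co-expression of a neomycin resistance gene. In bacteria it replicates from a high-copy ColE1/pUC-type origin and carries AmpR on the backbone, plus an f1 ori. Because the Gateway cassette contains a chloramphenicol resistance gene and the toxic ccdB gene, the unrecombined plasmid is selected with ampicillin and chloramphenicol and must be maintained in a ccdB-tolerant strain such as DB3.1. The backbone outside the LTRs also holds an SV40/EM7-driven BleoR cassette, which would not be packaged into virus.

The viral genome is transcribed from a CMV enhancer/promoter fused to a truncated HIV-1 5' LTR, the Tat-independent arrangement typical of third-generation systems. This is followed by the Ψ packaging signal, a gag fragment, the RRE and the cPPT/CTS, and the genome ends in a truncated 3' LTR with a bGH polyadenylation signal. Downstream of the cPPT lies the attR1–CmR–ccdB–attR2 cassette, which an LR reaction replaces with the contents of an entry clone. No Tet-responsive promoter is annotated in the vector itself, so this element presumably arrives with the entry cassette, although the record does not say so explicitly. Immediately after attR2, a human UbC promoter drives a bicistronic transcript encoding the reverse tetracycline transactivator rtTA3, an EMCV IRES and NeoR, followed by a WPRE to enhance expression. A single virus therefore delivers the doxycycline-responsive activator, a G418 selection marker and the inducible payload. This allows selection of stably transduced cells and conditional knockdown or transgene expression.
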