Addgene plasmid #25735: pSLIK-Neo
Purpose: (Empty Backbone) 3rd generation Lentiviral vector for Tet-based inducible shRNA or cDNA expression, constitutive Neomycin resistance gene coexpression.
Depositing lab: Iain Fraser. Depositing organization: California Institute of Technology. Publication: A single lentiviral vector platform for microRNA-based conditional RNA interference and coordinated transgene expression. Shin KJ, Wall EA, Zavzavadjian JR, Santat LA, Liu J, Hwang JI, Rebres R, Roach T, Seaman W, Simon MI, Fraser ID. Proc Natl Acad Sci U S A. 2006 Sep 12. 103(37):13759-64. 10.1073/pnas.0606179103 PubMed 16945906.
Backbone
  Vector backbone: pSLIK
  Backbone manufacturer: Iain Fraser
  Backbone size (bp): 13286
  Vector type: Mammalian Expression, Lentiviral, RNAi
  Selectable markers: Neomycin (select with G418)
Growth in bacteria
  Bacterial resistance: Chloramphenicol and Ampicillin, 25 & 100 μg/mL
  Growth temperature: 37°C
  Growth strain: DB3.1
  Growth instructions: DB3.1 (ccdB survival)
  Copy number: Unknown
Gene/Insert
  Gene/Insert name: None
  Cloning method: Gateway Cloning; 5′ cloning site attR1 (not destroyed); 3′ cloning site attR2 (not destroyed)
  Sequencing primers: 5′ CMV-F; 3′ hUBCpro-R (CTAAGGCCGAGTCTTATGAGCAG)
Resource information
  A portion of this plasmid was derived from a plasmid made by: rtTA3- Atze Das, University of Amsterdam; NeoR- Clontech plasmid; pDS cassette- Invitrogen
Terms and licenses: Academic/Nonprofit Terms; Industry Terms: Not Available to Industry
Depositor comments: Parent lentivector, co-expression of Neomycin selection gene
How to cite: pSLIK-Neo was a gift from Iain Fraser (Addgene plasmid # 25735 ; http://n2t.net/addgene:25735 ; RRID:Addgene_25735)
