>Addgene plasmid #25735 | pSLIK-Neo | addgene partial sequence | sequence record 72142 | WPRE-R 5'-CATAGCGTAAAAGGAGCAACA-3'
TTCCAAATTTTGTAATCCAGAGGTTGATTATCGATAAGCTTGATATCGAATTGGGAGGGACTAAACAACA
ACAATTGCATTCATTTTATGTTTCAGGTTCAGGGGGAGGTGTGGGAGGTTTTTTAAAGCAAGTAAAACCT
CTACAAATGTGGTATGGCTGATTATGATCTAGAGTCGCGGCCGCTTTACTTGTACATCAGAAGAACTCGT
CAAGAAGGCGATAGAAGGCGATGCGCTGCGAATCGGGAGCGGCGATACCGTAAAGCACGAGGAAGCGGTC
AGCCCATTCGCCGCCAAGCTCTTCAGCAATATCACGGGTAGCCAACGCTATGTCCTGATAGCGGTCCGCC
ACACCCAGCCGGCCACAGTCGATGAATCCAGAAAAGCGGCCATTTTCCACCATGATATTCGGCAAGCAGG
CATCGCCATGGGTCACGACGAGATCCTCGCCGTCGGGCATGCTCGCCTTGAGCCTGGCGAACAGTTCGGC
TGGCGCGAGCCCCTGATGCTCTTCGTCCAGATCATCCTGATCGACAAGACCGGCTTCCATCCGAGTACGT
GCTCGCTCGATGCGATGTTTCGCTTGGTGGTCGAATGGGCAGGTAGCCGGATCAAGCGTATGCAGCCGCC
GCATTGCATCAGCCATGATGGATACTTTCTCGGCAGGAGCAAGGTGAGATGACAGGAGATCCTGCCCCGG
CACTTCGCCCAATAGCAGCCAGTCCCTTCCCGCTTCAGTGACAACGTCGAGCACAGCTGCGCAAGGAACG
CCCGTCGTGGCCAGCCACGATAGCCGCGCTGCCTCGTCTTGCAGTTCATTCAGGGCACCGGACAGGTCGG
TCTTGACAAA
